Addgene plasmid #223400: pYPQAT28
Purpose: T-DNA vector for PmCDA1-CBE_V04 based C-to-T base editing for monocot plants; NGG PAM; 5' editing window; PmCDA1-CBE_V04 was driven by ZmUbi1 and sgRNA was driven by OsU3; Hygromycin for plant select.
Depositing lab: Yiping Qi. Depositing organization: University of Maryland, College Park. Publication: A comprehensive all-in-one CRISPR toolbox for large-scale screens in plants. Cheng Y, Li G, Qi A, Mandlik R, Pan C, Wang D, Ge S, Qi Y. Plant Cell. 2025 Apr 9:koaf081. doi: 10.1093/plcell/koaf081. PubMed 40202185.
Backbone
  Vector backbone: pYPQ166
  Vector type: Plant Expression, CRISPR
  Selectable markers: Hygromycin
Growth in bacteria
  Bacterial resistance: Kanamycin, 50 μg/mL
  Growth temperature: 37°C
  Growth strain: DH5alpha
  Copy number: High Copy
Gene/Insert
  Gene/Insert name: ZmUbi-SpCas9D10A-PmCDA-UGI-T2A-MS2-UGI-OsU3-gRNA scaffold 2.0
  Tag / fusion protein: NLS; 3x FLAG
Terms and licenses: Academic/Nonprofit Terms; Industry Terms: Not Available to Industry
How to cite: pYPQAT28 was a gift from Yiping Qi (Addgene plasmid # 223400 ; http://n2t.net/addgene:223400 ; RRID:Addgene_223400)
