[The description below was written by a language model from this plasmid's Addgene catalogue record and pLannotate feature annotations shown in this document.]
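Description:
pYPQAT28 is an all-in-one binary T-DNA vector for C-to-T base editing in monocot plants, built on the pYPQ166 backbone and about 20.5 kb in the sequenced record. It is maintained in E. coli through a high-copy ColE1/pUC-type origin with kanamycin resistance. The pVS1 oriV, RepA and StaA elements provide replication and stability in Agrobacterium. Nopaline-type left and right border repeats define the region transferred to the plant. An enhanced CaMV 35S promoter drives hygromycin phosphotransferase with a CaMV poly(A) signal for selection of transformed plant tissue. The annotation also detects an IS5 transposase (insH) reading frame in the backbone outside the borders, which appears to be an insertion element rather than a designed part.

The maize Ubi1 promoter drives the PmCDA1-CBE_V04 editor: a FLAG- and NLS-tagged SpCas9 D10A nickase (NGG PAM) fused to the PmCDA1 cytidine deaminase and a uracil glycosylase inhibitor (UGI). This is followed, according to the insert name, by a T2A peptide and an MS2 coat protein–UGI fusion, and the unit ends in a NOS terminator. PmCDA1 and T2A are not called by the automated annotation, though unannotated gaps sit where they would be expected. A short region after Cas9 matched to human CRK is probably a linker domain.

The rice U3 promoter drives the gRNA scaffold 2.0, which carries two MS2 stem loops. These should recruit the separately released MS2–UGI to the target site, adding further inhibition of uracil excision. Between the promoter and scaffold lies a lac promoter/lacZα fragment, which probably serves as a replaceable placeholder for spacer cloning, although the record does not state this. The attB1, attB5 and attB2 sites are consistent with Gateway assembly. The editing window is described as lying toward the 5' end of the protospacer, and the associated publication presents the vector as part of a toolbox for large-scale CRISPR screens in plants.
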