Features (pLannotate 1.2.2; 48 found; start..end, strand, type, name):
     32..54      -  protein_bind   lac operator (fragment): The lac repressor binds to the lac operator to inhibit transcription in E. coli. This inhibition can be relieved by adding lactose or isopropyl-β-D-thiogalactopyranoside (IPTG). lac repressor encoded by lacI
     58..88      -  promoter       lac promoter: promoter for the E. coli lac operon
    103..124     -  protein_bind   CAP binding site: CAP binding activates transcription in the presence of cAMP. E. coli catabolite activator protein
    137..225     -  CDS            lacI (fragment): lac repressor; lacI; The lac repressor binds to the lac operator to inhibit transcription in E. coli. This inhibition can be relieved by adding lactose or isopropyl-β-D-thiogalactopyranoside (IPTG).
    315..991     +  promoter       CaMV 35S promoter (enhanced): cauliflower mosaic virus 35S promoter with a duplicated enhancer region
   1058..2083    +  CDS            HygR: hygromycin B phosphotransferase confers resistance to hygromycin
   2124..2298    +  polyA_signal   CaMV poly(A) signal: cauliflower mosaic virus polyadenylation signal
   2376..2400    -  misc_feature   LB T-DNA repeat: left border repeat from nopaline C58 T-DNA
   2732..2845    -  CDS            yghO (fragment) (sequence partly withheld): YGHO_ECOLI - Experimental evidence at transcript level: Swiss-Prot protein existence level 2. From Escherichia coli (strain K12).
   2844..3821    +  CDS            insH10 (sequence withheld): INH10_ECOLI - Protein inferred from homology: Swiss-Prot protein existence level 3. Involved in the transposition of the insertion sequence IS5. From Escherichia coli (strain K12).
   4024..4818    +  CDS            KanR: aminoglycoside phosphotransferase; aphA-3; confers resistance to kanamycin
   4905..5493    +  rep_origin     ori: high-copy-number ColE1/pMB1/pBR322/pUC origin of replication
   5679..5819    -  misc_feature   bom: basis of mobility region from pBR322
   5921..5960    -  CDS            rop (fragment): Rop protein, which maintains plasmids at low copy number; rop
   6163..6357    -  rep_origin     pVS1 oriV: origin of replication for the Pseudomonas plasmid pVS1 (Heeb et al., 2000)
   6423..7496    -  CDS            pVS1 RepA: replication protein from the Pseudomonas plasmid pVS1 (Heeb et al., 2000)
   7925..8554    -  CDS            pVS1 StaA: stability protein from the Pseudomonas plasmid pVS1 (Heeb et al., 2000)
   9108..9509    -  CDS            Y4CG_SINFN (fragment): Protein inferred from homology: Swiss-Prot protein existence level 3. From Sinorhizobium fredii (strain NBRC 101917 / NGR234).
   9849..9873    -  misc_feature   RB T-DNA repeat: right border repeat from nopaline C58 T-DNA
   9939..10093   -  CDS            lacZα (fragment): LacZα fragment of β-galactosidase; lacZ fragment
  10108..12105   +  promoter       Ubi promoter: maize polyubiquitin gene promoter
  12148..12172   +  protein_bind   attB1: mutant version of attB; recombination site for the Gateway® BP reaction BP Clonase™
  12236..12255   +  CDS            2xFLAG (fragment): two tandem FLAG® epitope tags
  12311..16411   +  CDS            cas9: CAS9_STRP1 - Also known as csn1 From Streptococcus pyogenes serotype M1.
  16499..16669   +  CDS            CRK (fragment): CRK_HUMAN - Experimental evidence at protein level: Swiss-Prot protein existence level 1. [Isoform Crk-II]: Regulates cell adhesion, spreading and migration (PubMed:31311869). Mediates attachment-induced MAPK8 activation, membrane ruffling and cell motility in a Rac-dependent manner. Involved in phagocytosis of apoptotic cells and cell motility via its interaction with DOCK1 and DOCK4 (PubMed:19004829). May regulate the EFNA5-EPHA3 signaling (By similarity). From Homo sapiens (Human).
  16718..16741   +  CDS            2xFLAG (fragment): two tandem FLAG® epitope tags
  17402..17653   +  CDS            UGI: UNGI_BPPB2 - Experimental evidence at protein level: Swiss-Prot protein existence level 1. This protein binds specifically and reversibly to the host uracil-DNA glycosylase, preventing removal of uracil residues from PBS2 DNA by the host uracil-excision repair system. From Bacillus phage PBS2 (Bacteriophage PBS2).
  17987..18376   +  CDS            CAPSD_BPMS2: Experimental evidence at protein level: Swiss-Prot protein existence level 1. Acts as a translational repressor of viral replicase synthesis late in infection. This latter function is the result of capsid protein interaction with an RNA hairpin which contains the replicase ribosome-binding site. From Escherichia phage MS2 (Bacteriophage MS2).
  18425..18673   +  CDS            UGI: UNGI_BPPB2 - Experimental evidence at protein level: Swiss-Prot protein existence level 1. This protein binds specifically and reversibly to the host uracil-DNA glycosylase, preventing removal of uracil residues from PBS2 DNA by the host uracil-excision repair system. From Bacillus phage PBS2 (Bacteriophage PBS2).
  18782..19034   +  terminator     NOS terminator: nopaline synthase terminator and poly(A) signal
  19079..19099   +  protein_bind   attB5: mutant version of attB; core recombination site for the Gateway® BP reaction BP Clonase™
  19136..19513   +  promoter       OsU3 promoter: Oryza sativa (rice) snRNA U3 promoter
  19521..19539   -  rep_origin     f1 ori (fragment): f1 bacteriophage origin of replication; arrow indicates direction of (+) strand synthesis
  19544..19699   -  CDS            lacZα (fragment): LacZα fragment of β-galactosidase; lacZ fragment
  19707..19725   +  promoter       T7 promoter: promoter for bacteriophage T7 RNA polymerase
  19734..19757   -  misc_feature   MCS (fragment): pBluescript multiple cloning site
  19773..19791   -  promoter       T3 promoter: promoter for bacteriophage T3 RNA polymerase
  19834..19856   -  protein_bind   lac operator (fragment): The lac repressor binds to the lac operator to inhibit transcription in E. coli. This inhibition can be relieved by adding lactose or isopropyl-β-D-thiogalactopyranoside (IPTG). lac repressor encoded by lacI
  19860..19890   -  promoter       lac promoter: promoter for the E. coli lac operon
  19905..19926   -  protein_bind   CAP binding site: CAP binding activates transcription in the presence of cAMP. E. coli catabolite activator protein
  19985..20003   +  misc_RNA       MS2 stem loop: stem loop that binds the bacteriophage MS2 coat protein
  20014..20050   +  misc_RNA       gRNA scaffold (fragment): guide RNA scaffold for the Streptococcus pyogenes CRISPR/Cas9 system
  20055..20073   +  misc_RNA       MS2 stem loop: stem loop that binds the bacteriophage MS2 coat protein
  20084..20103   +  misc_RNA       gRNA scaffold (fragment): guide RNA scaffold for the Streptococcus pyogenes CRISPR/Cas9 system
  20158..20186   -  misc_feature   MCS (fragment): pBluescript multiple cloning site
  20192..20216   -  protein_bind   attB2: mutant version of attB; recombination site for the Gateway® BP reaction BP Clonase™
  20234..20269   -  misc_feature   MCS (fragment): pBluescript multiple cloning site
  20280..20532   +  terminator     NOS terminator: nopaline synthase terminator and poly(A) signal
>Addgene plasmid #223400 | pYPQAT28 | addgene full sequence | sequence record 452334 | Addgene NGS Result
CGTAATCATGTCATAGCTGTTTCCTGTGTGAAATTGTTATCCGCTCACAATTCCACACAACATACGAGCC
GGAAGCATAAAGTGTAAAGCCTGGGGTGCCTAATGAGTGAGCTAACTCACATTAATTGCGTTGCGCTCAC
TGCCCGCTTTCCAGTCGGGAAACCTGTCGTGCCAGCTGCATTAATGAATCGGCCAACGCGCGGGGAGAGG
CGGTTTGCGTATTGGCTAGAGCAGCTTGCCAACATGGTGGAGCACGACACTCTCGTCTACTCCAAGAATA
TCAAAGATACAGTCTCAGAAGACCAAAGGGCTATTGAGACTTTTCAACAAAGGGTAATATCGGGAAACCT
CCTCGGATTCCATTGCCCAGCTATCTGTCACTTCATCAAAAGGACAGTAGAAAAGGAAGGTGGCACCTAC
AAATGCCATCATTGCGATAAAGGAAAGGCTATCGTTCAAGATGCCTCTGCCGACAGTGGTCCCAAAGATG
GACCCCCACCCACGAGGAGCATCGTGGAAAAAGAAGACGTTCCAACCACGTCTTCAAAGCAAGTGGATTG
ATGTGAACATGGTGGAGCACGACACTCTCGTCTACTCCAAGAATATCAAAGATACAGTCTCAGAAGACCA
AAGGGCTATTGAGACTTTTCAACAAAGGGTAATATCGGGAAACCTCCTCGGATTCCATTGCCCAGCTATC
TGTCACTTCATCAAAAGGACAGTAGAAAAGGAAGGTGGCACCTACAAATGCCATCATTGCGATAAAGGAA
AGGCTATCGTTCAAGATGCCTCTGCCGACAGTGGTCCCAAAGATGGACCCCCACCCACGAGGAGCATCGT
GGAAAAAGAAGACGTTCCAACCACGTCTTCAAAGCAAGTGGATTGATGTGATATCTCCACTGACGTAAGG
GATGACGCACAATCCCACTATCCTTCGCAAGACCCTTCCTCTATATAAGGAAGTTCATTTCATTTGGAGA
GGACACGCTGAAATCACCAGTCTCTCTCTACAAATCTATCTCTCTCGAGCTTTCGCAGATCCGGGGGGCA
ATGAGATATGAAAAAGCCTGAACTCACCGCGACGTCTGTCGAGAAGTTTCTGATCGAAAAGTTCGACAGC
GTCTCCGACCTGATGCAGCTCTCGGAGGGCGAAGAATCTCGTGCTTTCAGCTTCGATGTAGGAGGGCGTG
GATATGTCCTGCGGGTAAATAGCTGCGCCGATGGTTTCTACAAAGATCGTTATGTTTATCGGCACTTTGC
ATCGGCCGCGCTCCCGATTCCGGAAGTGCTTGACATTGGGGAGTTTAGCGAGAGCCTGACCTATTGCATC
TCCCGCCGTTCACAGGGTGTCACGTTGCAAGACCTGCCTGAAACCGAACTGCCCGCTGTTCTACAACCGG
TCGCGGAGGCTATGGATGCGATCGCTGCGGCCGATCTTAGCCAGACGAGCGGGTTCGGCCCATTCGGACC
GCAAGGAATCGGTCAATACACTACATGGCGTGATTTCATATGCGCGATTGCTGATCCCCATGTGTATCAC
TGGCAAACTGTGATGGACGACACCGTCAGTGCGTCCGTCGCGCAGGCTCTCGATGAGCTGATGCTTTGGG
CCGAGGACTGCCCCGAAGTCCGGCACCTCGTGCACGCGGATTTCGGCTCCAACAATGTCCTGACGGACAA
TGGCCGCATAACAGCGGTCATTGACTGGAGCGAGGCGATGTTCGGGGATTCCCAATACGAGGTCGCCAAC
ATCTTCTTCTGGAGGCCGTGGTTGGCTTGTATGGAGCAGCAGACGCGCTACTTCGAGCGGAGGCATCCGG
AGCTTGCAGGATCGCCACGACTCCGGGCGTATATGCTCCGCATTGGTCTTGACCAACTCTATCAGAGCTT
GGTTGACGGCAATTTCGATGATGCAGCTTGGGCGCAGGGTCGATGCGACGCAATCGTCCGATCCGGAGCC
GGGACTGTCGGGCGTACACAAATCGCCCGCAGAAGCGCGGCCGTCTGGACCGATGGCTGTGTAGAAGTAC
TCGCCGATAGTGGAAACCGACGCCCCAGCACTCGTCCGAGGGCAAAGAAATAGAGTAGATGCCGACCGGG
ATCTGTCGATCGACAAGCTCGAGTTTCTCCATAATAATGTGTGAGTAGTTCCCAGATAAGGGAATTAGGG
TTCCTATAGGGTTTCGCTCATGTGTTGAGCATATAAGAAACCCTTAGTATGTATTTGTATTTGTAAAATA
CTTCTATCAATAAAATTTCTAATTCCTAAAACCAAAATCCAGTACTAAAATCCAGATCCCCCGAATTAAT
TCGGCGTTAATTCAGTACATTAAAAACGTCCGCAATGTGTTATTAAGTTGTCTAAGCGTCAATTTGTTTA
CACCACAATATATCCTGCCACCAGCCAGCCAACAGCTCCCCGACCGGCAGCTCGGCACAAAATCACCACT
CGATACAGGCAGCCCATCAGTCCGGGACGGCGTCAGCGGGAGAGCCGTTGTAAGGCGGCAGACTTTGCTC
ATGTTACCGATGCTATTCGGAAGAACGGCAACTAAGCTGCCGGGTTTGAAACACGGATGATCTCGCGGAG
GGTAGCATGTTGATTGTAACGATGACAGAGCGTTGCTGCCTGTGATCACCGCGGTTTCAAAATCGGCTCC
GTCGATACTATGTTATACGCCAACTTTGAAAACAACTTTGAAAAAGCTGTTTTCTGGTATTTAAGGTTTT
AGAATGCAAGGAACAGTGAATTGGAGTTCGTCTTGTTATAATTAGGGAAGGTGCGAACAAGTCCCTGATA
TGAGATCATGTTTGTCATCTGGAGCCATAGAACAGGGTTCATC
[978 nt withheld, positions 2844-3821]
TAAAAACTGGGGATAACGCCTTAAATGGCGAAGAAACGGTCTAAATAGGCTGATTCAAGGCATTTACGGG
AGAAAAAATCGGCTCAAACATGAAGAAATGAAATGACTGAGTCAGCCGAGAAGAATTTCCCCGCTTATTC
GCACCTTCCTTAGCTTCTTGGGGTATCTTTAAATACTGTAGAAAAGAGGAAGGAAATAATAAATGGCTAA
AATGAGAATATCACCGGAATTGAAAAAACTGATCGAAAAATACCGCTGCGTAAAAGATACGGAAGGAATG
TCTCCTGCTAAGGTATATAAGCTGGTGGGAGAAAATGAAAACCTATATTTAAAAATGACGGACAGCCGGT
ATAAAGGGACCACCTATGATGTGGAACGGGAAAAGGACATGATGCTATGGCTGGAAGGAAAGCTGCCTGT
TCCAAAGGTCCTGCACTTTGAACGGCATGATGGCTGGAGCAATCTGCTCATGAGTGAGGCCGATGGCGTC
CTTTGCTCGGAAGAGTATGAAGATGAACAAAGCCCTGAAAAGATTATCGAGCTGTATGCGGAGTGCATCA
GGCTCTTTCACTCCATCGACATATCGGATTGTCCCTATACGAATAGCTTAGACAGCCGCTTAGCCGAATT
GGATTACTTACTGAATAACGATCTGGCCGATGTGGATTGCGAAAACTGGGAAGAAGACACTCCATTTAAA
GATCCGCGCGAGCTGTATGATTTTTTAAAGACGGAAAAGCCCGAAGAGGAACTTGTCTTTTCCCACGGCG
ACCTGGGAGACAGCAACATCTTTGTGAAAGATGGCAAAGTAAGTGGCTTTATTGATCTTGGGAGAAGCGG
CAGGGCGGACAAGTGGTATGACATTGCCTTCTGCGTCCGGTCGATCAGGGAGGATATCGGGGAAGAACAG
TATGTCGAGCTATTTTTTGACTTACTGGGGATCAAGCCTGATTGGGAGAAAATAAAATATTATATTTTAC
TGGATGAATTGTTTTAGTACCTAGAATGCATGACCAAAATCCCTTAACGTGAGTTTTCGTTCCACTGAGC
GTCAGACCCCGTAGAAAAGATCAAAGGATCTTCTTGAGATCCTTTTTTTCTGCGCGTAATCTGCTGCTTG
CAAACAAAAAAACCACCGCTACCAGCGGTGGTTTGTTTGCCGGATCAAGAGCTACCAACTCTTTTTCCGA
AGGTAACTGGCTTCAGCAGAGCGCAGATACCAAATACTGTCCTTCTAGTGTAGCCGTAGTTAGGCCACCA
CTTCAAGAACTCTGTAGCACCGCCTACATACCTCGCTCTGCTAATCCTGTTACCAGTGGCTGCTGCCAGT
GGCGATAAGTCGTGTCTTACCGGGTTGGACTCAAGACGATAGTTACCGGATAAGGCGCAGCGGTCGGGCT
GAACGGGGGGTTCGTGCACACAGCCCAGCTTGGAGCGAACGACCTACACCGAACTGAGATACCTACAGCG
TGAGCTATGAGAAAGCGCCACGCTTCCCGAAGGGAGAAAGGCGGACAGGTATCCGGTAAGCGGCAGGGTC
GGAACAGGAGAGCGCACGAGGGAGCTTCCAGGGGGAAACGCCTGGTATCTTTATAGTCCTGTCGGGTTTC
GCCACCTCTGACTTGAGCGTCGATTTTTGTGATGCTCGTCAGGGGGGCGGAGCCTATGGAAAAACGCCAG
CAACGCGGCCTTTTTACGGTTCCTGGCCTTTTGCTGGCCTTTTGCTCACATGTTCTTTCCTGCGTTATCC
CCTGATTCTGTGGATAACCGTATTACCGCCTTTGAGTGAGCTGATACCGCTCGCCGCAGCCGAACGACCG
AGCGCAGCGAGTCAGTGAGCGAGGAAGCGGAAGAGCGCCTGATGCGGTATTTTCTCCTTACGCATCTGTG
CGGTATTTCACACCGCATATGGTGCACTCTCAGTACAATCTGCTCTGATGCCGCATAGTTAAGCCAGTAT
ACACTCCGCTATCGCTACGTGACTGGGTCATGGCTGCGCCCCGACACCCGCCAACACCCGCTGACGCGCC
CTGACGGGCTTGTCTGCTCCCGGCATCCGCTTACAGACAAGCTGTGACCGTCTCCGGGAGCTGCATGTGT
CAGAGGTTTTCACCGTCATCACCGAAACGCGCGAGGCAGGGTGCCTTGATGTGGGCGCCGGCGGTCGAGT
GGCGACGGCGCGGCTTGTCCGCGCCCTGGTAGATTGCCTGGCCGTAGGCCAGCCATTTTTGAGCGGCCAG
CGGCCGCGATAGGCCGACGCGAAGCGGCGGGGCGTAGGGAGCGCAGCGACCGAAGGGTAGGCGCTTTTTG
CAGCTCTTCGGCTGTGCGCTGGCCAGACAGTTATGCACAGGCCAGGCGGGTTTTAAGAGTTTTAATAAGT
TTTAAAGAGTTTTAGGCGGAAAAATCGCCTTTTTTCTCTTTTATATCAGTCACTTACATGTGTGACCGGT
TCCCAATGTACGGCTTTGGGTTCCCAATGTACGGGTTCCGGTTCCCAATGTACGGCTTTGGGTTCCCAAT
GTACGTGCTATCCACAGGAAACAGACCTTTTCGACCTTTTTCCCCTGCTAGGGCAATTTGCCCTAGCATC
TGCTCCGTACATTAGGAACCGGCGGATGCTTCGCCCTCGATCAGGTTGCGGTAGCGCATGACTAGGATCG
GGCCAGCCTGCCCCGCCTCCTCCTTCAAATCGTACTCCGGCAGGTCATTTGACCCGATCAGCTTGCGCAC
GGTGAAACAGAACTTCTTGAACTCTCCGGCGCTGCCACTGCGTTCGTAGATCGTCTTGAACAACCATCTG
GCTTCTGCCTTGCCTGCGGCGCGGCGTGCCAGGCGGTAGAGAAAACGGCCGATGCCGGGATCGATCAAAA
AGTAATCGGGGTGAACCGTCAGCACGTCCGGGTTCTTGCCTTCTGTGATCTCGCGGTACATCCAATCAGC
TAGCTCGATCTCGATGTACTCCGGCCGCCCGGTTTCGCTCTTTACGATCTTGTAGCGGCTAATCAAGGCT
TCACCCTCGGATACCGTCACCAGGCGGCCGTTCTTGGCCTTCTTCGTACGCTGCATGGCAACGTGCGTGG
TGTTTAACCGAATGCAGGTTTCTACCAGGTCGTCTTTCTGCTTTCCGCCATCGGCTCGCCGGCAGAACTT
GAGTACGTCCGCAACGTGTGGACGGAACACGCGGCCGGGCTTGTCTCCCTTCCCTTCCCGGTATCGGTTC
ATGGATTCGGTTAGATGGGAAACCGCCATCAGTACCAGGTCGTAATCCCACACACTGGCCATGCCGGCCG
GCCCTGCGGAAACCTCTACGTGCCCGTCTGGAAGCTCGTAGCGGATCACCTCGCCAGCTCGTCGGTCACG
CTTCGACAGACGGAAAACGGCCACGTCCATGATGCTGCGACTATCGCGGGTGCCCACGTCATAGAGCATC
GGAACGAAAAAATCTGGTTGCTCGTCGCCCTTGGGCGGCTTCCTAATCGACGGCGCACCGGCTGCCGGCG
GTTGCCGGGATTCTTTGCGGATTCGATCAGCGGCCGCTTGCCACGATTCACCGGGGCGTGCTTCTGCCTC
GATGCGTTGCCGCTGGGCGGCCTGCGCGGCCTTCAACTTCTCCACCAGGTCATCACCCAGCGCCGCGCCG
ATTTGTACCGGGCCGGATGGTTTGCGACCGCTCACGCCGATTCCTCGGGCTTGGGGGTTCCAGTGCCATT
GCAGGGCCGGCAGGCAACCCAGCCGCTTACGCCTGGCCAACCGCCCGTTCCTCCACACATGGGGCATTCC
ACGGCGTCGGTGCCTGGTTGTTCTTGATTTTCCATGCCGCCTCCTTTAGCCGCTAAAATTCATCTACTCA
TTTATTCATTTGCTCATTTACTCTGGTAGCTGCGCGATGTATTCAGATAGCAGCTCGGTAATGGTCTTGC
CTTGGCGTACCGCGTACATCTTCAGCTTGGTGTGATCCTCCGCCGGCAACTGAAAGTTGACCCGCTTCAT
GGCTGGCGTGTCTGCCAGGCTGGCCAACGTTGCAGCCTTGCTGCTGCGTGCGCTCGGACGGCCGGCACTT
AGCGTGTTTGTGCTTTTGCTCATTTTCTCTTTACCTCATTAACTCAAATGAGTTTTGATTTAATTTCAGC
GGCCAGCGCCTGGACCTCGCGGGCAGCGTCGCCCTCGGGTTCTGATTCAAGAACGGTTGTGCCGGCGGCG
GCAGTGCCTGGGTAGCTCACGCGCTGCGTGATACGGGACTCAAGAATGGGCAGCTCGTACCCGGCCAGCG
CCTCGGCAACCTCACCGCCGATGCGCGTGCCTTTGATCGCCCGCGACACGACAAAGGCCGCTTGTAGCCT
TCCATCCGTGACCTCAATGCGCTGCTTAACCAGCTCCACCAGGTCGGCGGTGGCCCATATGTCGTAAGGG
CTTGGCTGCACCGGAATCAGCACGAAGTCGGCTGCCTTGATCGCGGACACAGCCAAGTCCGCCGCCTGGG
GCGCTCCGTCGATCACTACGAAGTCGCGCCGGCCGATGGCCTTCACGTCGCGGTCAATCGTCGGGCGGTC
GATGCCGACAACGGTTAGCGGTTGATCTTCCCGCACGGCCGCCCAATCGCGGGCACTGCCCTGGGGATCG
GAATCGACTAACAGAACATCGGCCCCGGCGAGTTGCAGGGCGCGGGCTAGATGGGTTGCGATGGTCGTCT
TGCCTGACCCGCCTTTCTGGTTAAGTACAGCGATAACCTTCATGCGTTCCCCTTGCGTATTTGTTTATTT
ACTCATCGCATCATATACGCAGCGACCGCATGACGCAAGCTGTTTTACTCAAATACACATCACCTTTTTA
GACGGCGGCGCTCGGTTTCTTCAGCGGCCAAGCTGGCCGGCCAGGCCGCCAGCTTGGCATCAGACAAACC
GGCCAGGATTTCATGCAGCCGCACGGTTGAGACGTGCGCGGGCGGCTCGAACACGTACCCGGCCGCGATC
ATCTCCGCCTCGATCTCTTCGGTAATGAAAAACGGTTCGTCCTGGCCGTCCTGGTGCGGTTTCATGCTTG
TTCCTCTTGGCGTTCATTCTCGGCGGCCGCCAGGGCGTCGGCCTCGGTCAATGCGTCCTAGGCACCGCGC
CGCCTGGCCTCGGTGGGCGTCACTTCCTCGCTGCGCTCAAGTGCGCGGTACAGGGTCGAGCGATGCACGC
CAAGCAGTGCAGCCGCCTCTTTCACGGTGCGGCCTTCCTGGTCGATCAGCTCGCGGGCGTGCGCGATCTG
TGCCGGGGTGAGGGTAGGGCGGGGGCCAAACTTCACGCCTCGGGCCTTGGCGGCCTCGCGCCCGCTCCGG
GTGCGGTCGATGATTAGGGAACGCTCGAACTCGGCAATGCCGGCGAACACGGTCAACACCATGCGGCCGG
CCGGCGTGGTGGTGTCGGCCCACGGCTCTGCCAGGCTACGCAGGCCCGCGCCGGCCTCCTGGATGCGCTC
GGCAATGTCCAGTAGGTCGCGGGTGCTGCGGGCCAGGCGGTCTAGCCTGGTCACTGTCACAACGTCGCCA
GGGCGTAGGTGGTCAAGCATCCTGGCCAGCTCCGGGCGGTCGCGCCTGGTGCCGGTGATCTTCTCGGAAA
ACAGCTTGGTGCAGCCGGCCGCGTGCAGTTCGGCCCGTTGGTTGGTCAAGTCCTGGTCGTCGGTGCTGAC
GCGGGCATAGCCCAGCAGGCCAGCGGCGGCGCTCTTGTTCATGGCGTAATGTCTCCGGTTCTAGTCGCAA
GTATTCTACTTTATGCGACTAAAACACGCGACAAGAAAACGCCAGGAAAAGGGCAGGGCGGCAGCCTGTC
GCGTAACTTAGGACTTGTGCGACATGTCGTTTTCAGAAGACGGCTGCACTGAACGTCAGAAGCCGACTGC
ACTATAGCAGCGGAGGGGTTGGATCAAAGTACTTTGATCCCGAGGGGAACCCTGTGGTTGGCATGCACAT
ACAAATGGACGAACGGATAAACCTTTTCACGCCCTTTTAAATATCCGATTATTCTAATAAACGCTCTTTT
CTCTTAGGTTTACCCGCCAATATATCCTGTCAAACACTGATAGTTTAAACTGAAGGCGGGAAACGACAAT
CTGATCCAAGCTCAAGCTGCTCTAGCATTCGCCATTCAGGCTGCGCAACTGTTGGGAAGGGCGATCGGTG
CGGGCCTCTTCGCTATTACGCCAGCTGGCGAAAGGGGGATGTGCTGCAAGGCGATTAAGTTGGGTAACGC
CAGGGTTTTCCCAGTCACGACGTTGTAAAACGACGGCCAGTGCCAAGCTTGCATGCCTGCAGTGCAGCGT
GACCCGGTCGTGCCCCTCTCTAGAGATAATGAGCATTGCATGTCTAAGTTATAAAAAATTACCACATATT
TTTTTTGTCACACTTGTTTGAAGTGCAGTTTATCTATCTTTATACATATATTTAAACTTTACTCTACGAA
TAATATAATCTATAGTACTACAATAATATCAGTGTTTTAGAGAATCATATAAATGAACAGTTAGACATGG
TCTAAAGGACAATTGAGTATTTTGACAACAGGACTCTACAGTTTTATCTTTTTAGTGTGCATGTGTTCTC
CTTTTTTTTTGCAAATAGCTTCACCTATATAATACTTCATCCATTTTATTAGTACATCCATTTAGGGTTT
AGGGTTAATGGTTTTTATAGACTAATTTTTTTAGTACATCTATTTTATTCTATTTTAGCCTCTAAATTAA
GAAAACTAAAACTCTATTTTAGTTTTTTTATTTAATAATTTAGATATAAAATAGAATAAAATAAAGTGAC
TAAAAATTAAACAAATACCCTTTAAGAAATTAAAAAAACTAAGGAAACATTTTTCTTGTTTCGAGTAGAT
AATGCCAGCCTGTTAAACGCCGTCGACGAGTCTAACGGACACCAACCAGCGAACCAGCAGCGTCGCGTCG
GGCCAAGCGAAGCAGACGGCACGGCATCTCTGTCGCTGCCTCTGGACCCCTCTCGAGAGTTCCGCTCCAC
CGTTGGACTTGCTCCGCTGTCGGCATCCAGAAATTGCGTGGCGGAGCGGCAGACGTGAGCCGGCACGGCA
GGCGGCCTCCTCCTCCTCTCACGGCACCGGCAGCTACGGGGGATTCCTTTCCCACCGCTCCTTCGCTTTC
CCTTCCTCGCCCGCCGTAATAAATAGACACCCCCTCCACACCCTCTTTCCCCAACCTCGTGTTGTTCGGA
GCGCACACACACACAACCAGATCTCCCCCAAATCCACCCGTCGGCACCTCCGCTTCAAGGTACGCCGCTC
GTCCTCCCCCCCCCCCCCCTCTCTACCTTCTCTAGATCGGCGTTCCGGTCCATGGTTAGGGCCCGGTAGT
TCTACTTCTGTTCATGTTTGTGTTAGATCCGTGTTTGTGTTAGATCCGTGCTGCTAGCGTTCGTACACGG
ATGCGACCTGTACGTCAGACACGTTCTGATTGCTAACTTGCCAGTGTTTCTCTTTGGGGAATCCTGGGAT
GGCTCTAGCCGTTCCGCAGACGGGATCGATTTCATGATTTTTTTTGTTTCGTTGCATAGGGTTTGGTTTG
CCCTTTTCCTTTATTTCAATATATGCCGTGCACTTGTTTGTCGGGTCATCTTTTCATGCTTTTTTTTGTC
TTGGTTGTGATGATGTGGTCTGGTTGGGCGGTCGTTCTAGATCGGAGTAGAATTAATTCTGTTTCAAACT
ACCTGGTGGATTTATTAATTTTGGATCTGTATGTGTGTGCCATACATATTCATAGTTACGAATTGAAGAT
GATGGATGGAAATATCGATCTAGGATAGGTATACATGTTGATGCGGGTTTTACTGATGCATATACAGAGA
TGCTTTTTGTTCGCTTGGTTGTGATGATGTGGTGTGGTTGGGCGGTCGTTCATTCGTTCTAGATCGGAGT
AGAATACTGTTTCAAACTACCTGGTGTATTTATTAATTTTGGAACTGTATGTGTGTGTCATACATCTTCA
TAGTTACGAGTTTAAGATGGATGGAAATATCGATCTAGGATAGGTATACATGTTGATGTGGGTTTTACTG
ATGCATATACATGATGGCATATGCAGCATCTATTCATATGCTCTAACCTTGAGTACCTATCTATTATAAT
AAACAAGTATGTTTTATAATTATTTTGATCTTGATATACTTGGATGATGGCATATGCAGCAGCTATATGT
GGATTTTTTTAGCCCTGCCTTCATACGCTATTTATTTGCTTGGTACTGTTTCTTTTGTCGATGCTCACCC
TGTTGTTTGGTGTTACTTCTGCAGGTCGACTCTAGAGGATCCCCTCGAGGCGCGCCAAGCTATCAAACAA
GTTTGTACAAAAAAGCAGGCTCCGAATTCGCCCTTCACCATGGATTACAAGGACCACGACGGGGATTACA
AGGACCACGACATTGATTACAAGGATGATGATGACAAGATGGCTCCGAAGAAGAAGAGGAAGGTTGGCAT
CCACGGGGTGCCAGCTGCTGACAAGAAGTACTCGATCGGCCTCGCTATTGGGACTAACTCTGTTGGCTGG
GCCGTGATCACCGACGAGTACAAGGTGCCCTCAAAGAAGTTCAAGGTCCTGGGCAACACCGATCGGCATT
CCATCAAGAAGAATCTCATTGGCGCTCTCCTGTTCGACAGCGGCGAGACGGCTGAGGCTACGCGGCTCAA
GCGCACCGCCCGCAGGCGGTACACGCGCAGGAAGAATCGCATCTGCTACCTGCAGGAGATTTTCTCCAAC
GAGATGGCGAAGGTTGACGATTCTTTCTTCCACAGGCTGGAGGAGTCATTCCTCGTGGAGGAGGATAAGA
AGCACGAGCGGCATCCAATCTTCGGCAACATTGTCGACGAGGTTGCCTACCACGAGAAGTACCCTACGAT
CTACCATCTGCGGAAGAAGCTCGTGGACTCCACAGATAAGGCGGACCTCCGCCTGATCTACCTCGCTCTG
GCCCACATGATTAAGTTCAGGGGCCATTTCCTGATCGAGGGGGATCTCAACCCGGACAATAGCGATGTTG
ACAAGCTGTTCATCCAGCTCGTGCAGACGTACAACCAGCTCTTCGAGGAGAACCCCATTAATGCGTCAGG
CGTCGACGCGAAGGCTATCCTGTCCGCTAGGCTCTCGAAGTCTCGGCGCCTCGAGAACCTGATCGCCCAG
CTGCCGGGCGAGAAGAAGAACGGCCTGTTCGGGAATCTCATTGCGCTCAGCCTGGGGCTCACGCCCAACT
TCAAGTCGAATTTCGATCTCGCTGAGGACGCCAAGCTGCAGCTCTCCAAGGACACATACGACGATGACCT
GGATAACCTCCTGGCCCAGATCGGCGATCAGTACGCGGACCTGTTCCTCGCTGCCAAGAATCTGTCGGAC
GCCATCCTCCTGTCTGATATTCTCAGGGTGAACACCGAGATTACGAAGGCTCCGCTCTCAGCCTCCATGA
TCAAGCGCTACGACGAGCACCATCAGGATCTGACCCTCCTGAAGGCGCTGGTCAGGCAGCAGCTCCCCGA
GAAGTACAAGGAGATCTTCTTCGATCAGTCGAAGAACGGCTACGCTGGGTACATTGACGGCGGGGCCTCT
CAGGAGGAGTTCTACAAGTTCATCAAGCCGATTCTGGAGAAGATGGACGGCACGGAGGAGCTGCTGGTGA
AGCTCAATCGCGAGGACCTCCTGAGGAAGCAGCGGACATTCGATAACGGCAGCATCCCACACCAGATTCA
TCTCGGGGAGCTGCACGCTATCCTGAGGAGGCAGGAGGACTTCTACCCTTTCCTCAAGGATAACCGCGAG
AAGATCGAGAAGATTCTGACTTTCAGGATCCCGTACTACGTCGGCCCACTCGCTAGGGGCAACTCCCGCT
TCGCTTGGATGACCCGCAAGTCAGAGGAGACGATCACGCCGTGGAACTTCGAGGAGGTGGTCGACAAGGG
CGCTAGCGCTCAGTCGTTCATCGAGAGGATGACGAATTTCGACAAGAACCTGCCAAATGAGAAGGTGCTC
CCTAAGCACTCGCTCCTGTACGAGTACTTCACAGTCTACAACGAGCTGACTAAGGTGAAGTATGTGACCG
AGGGCATGAGGAAGCCGGCTTTCCTGTCTGGGGAGCAGAAGAAGGCCATCGTGGACCTCCTGTTCAAGAC
CAACCGGAAGGTCACGGTTAAGCAGCTCAAGGAGGACTACTTCAAGAAGATTGAGTGCTTCGATTCGGTC
GAGATCTCTGGCGTTGAGGACCGCTTCAACGCCTCCCTGGGGACCTACCACGATCTCCTGAAGATCATTA
AGGATAAGGACTTCCTGGACAACGAGGAGAATGAGGATATCCTCGAGGACATTGTGCTGACACTCACTCT
GTTCGAGGACCGGGAGATGATCGAGGAGCGCCTGAAGACTTACGCCCATCTCTTCGATGACAAGGTCATG
AAGCAGCTCAAGAGGAGGAGGTACACCGGCTGGGGGAGGCTGAGCAGGAAGCTCATCAACGGCATTCGGG
ACAAGCAGTCCGGGAAGACGATCCTCGACTTCCTGAAGAGCGATGGCTTCGCGAACCGCAATTTCATGCA
GCTGATTCACGATGACAGCCTCACATTCAAGGAGGATATCCAGAAGGCTCAGGTGAGCGGCCAGGGGGAC
TCGCTGCACGAGCATATCGCGAACCTCGCTGGCTCGCCAGCTATCAAGAAGGGGATTCTGCAGACCGTGA
AGGTTGTGGACGAGCTGGTGAAGGTCATGGGCAGGCACAAGCCTGAGAACATCGTCATTGAGATGGCCCG
GGAGAATCAGACCACGCAGAAGGGCCAGAAGAACTCACGCGAGAGGATGAAGAGGATCGAGGAGGGCATT
AAGGAGCTGGGGTCCCAGATCCTCAAGGAGCACCCGGTGGAGAACACGCAGCTGCAGAATGAGAAGCTCT
ACCTGTACTACCTCCAGAATGGCCGCGATATGTATGTGGACCAGGAGCTGGATATTAACAGGCTCAGCGA
TTACGACGTCGATCATATCGTTCCACAGTCATTCCTGAAGGATGACTCCATTGACAACAAGGTCCTCACC
AGGTCGGACAAGAACCGGGGCAAGTCTGATAATGTTCCTTCAGAGGAGGTCGTTAAGAAGATGAAGAACT
ACTGGCGCCAGCTCCTGAATGCCAAGCTGATCACGCAGCGGAAGTTCGATAACCTCACAAAGGCTGAGAG
GGGCGGGCTCTCTGAGCTGGACAAGGCGGGCTTCATCAAGAGGCAGCTGGTCGAGACACGGCAGATCACT
AAGCACGTTGCGCAGATTCTCGACTCACGGATGAACACTAAGTACGATGAGAATGACAAGCTGATCCGCG
AGGTGAAGGTCATCACCCTGAAGTCAAAGCTCGTCTCCGACTTCAGGAAGGATTTCCAGTTCTACAAGGT
TCGGGAGATCAACAATTACCACCATGCCCATGACGCGTACCTGAACGCGGTGGTCGGCACAGCTCTGATC
AAGAAGTACCCAAAGCTCGAGAGCGAGTTCGTGTACGGGGACTACAAGGTTTACGATGTGAGGAAGATGA
TCGCCAAGTCGGAGCAGGAGATTGGCAAGGCTACCGCCAAGTACTTCTTCTACTCTAACATTATGAATTT
CTTCAAGACAGAGATCACTCTGGCCAATGGCGAGATCCGGAAGCGCCCCCTCATCGAGACGAACGGCGAG
ACGGGGGAGATCGTGTGGGACAAGGGCAGGGATTTCGCGACCGTCAGGAAGGTTCTCTCCATGCCACAAG
TGAATATCGTCAAGAAGACAGAGGTCCAGACTGGCGGGTTCTCTAAGGAGTCAATTCTGCCTAAGCGGAA
CAGCGACAAGCTCATCGCCCGCAAGAAGGACTGGGATCCGAAGAAGTACGGCGGGTTCGACAGCCCCACT
GTGGCCTACTCGGTCCTGGTTGTGGCGAAGGTTGAGAAGGGCAAGTCCAAGAAGCTCAAGAGCGTGAAGG
AGCTGCTGGGGATCACGATTATGGAGCGCTCCAGCTTCGAGAAGAACCCGATCGATTTCCTGGAGGCGAA
GGGCTACAAGGAGGTGAAGAAGGACCTGATCATTAAGCTCCCCAAGTACTCACTCTTCGAGCTGGAGAAC
GGCAGGAAGCGGATGCTGGCTTCCGCTGGCGAGCTGCAGAAGGGGAACGAGCTGGCTCTGCCGTCCAAGT
ATGTGAACTTCCTCTACCTGGCCTCCCACTACGAGAAGCTCAAGGGCAGCCCCGAGGACAACGAGCAGAA
GCAGCTGTTCGTCGAGCAGCACAAGCATTACCTCGACGAGATCATTGAGCAGATTTCCGAGTTCTCCAAG
CGCGTGATCCTGGCCGACGCGAATCTGGATAAGGTCCTCTCCGCGTACAACAAGCACCGCGACAAGCCAA
TCAGGGAGCAGGCTGAGAATATCATTCATCTCTTCACCCTGACGAACCTCGGCGCCCCTGCTGCTTTCAA
GTACTTCGACACAACTATCGATCGCAAGAGGTACACAAGCACTAAGGAGGTCCTGGACGCGACCCTCATC
CACCAGTCGATTACCGGCCTCTACGAGACGCGCATCGACCTGTCTCAGCTCGGGGGCGACAAGCGGCCAG
CGGCGACGAAGAAGGCGGGGCAGGCGAAGAAGAAGAAGGGAGACGACGGAGGTGGCGGTACAGGAGGGGG
TGGGTCCGCTGAGTATGTCAGGGCGTTGTTCGACTTCAATGGAAACGACGAGGAAGATCTGCCTTTTAAA
AAGGGAGATATTCTCAGGATCAGAGATAAGCCGGAAGAACAATGGTGGAACGCTGAAGACTCTGAAGGTA
AGAGAGGTATGATTCTTGTCCCCTACGTCGAGAAGTATTCGGGTGACTATAAAGACCACGATGGAGATTA
TAAGGACCACGATATAGATTATAAGGATGATGATGATAAGAGCGGAATGACCGATGCAGAGTACGTCAGG
ATTCATGAGAAACTTGACATCTACACGTTTAAGAAACAGTTTTTCAACAACAAAAAATCTGTTAGTCACC
GCTGTTACGTGCTGTTCGAATTGAAACGCAGAGGTGAGAGGAGAGCCTGCTTTTGGGGCTATGCCGTCAA
CAAGCCGCAAAGCGGCACAGAAAGGGGCATTCACGCGGAGATATTTAGCATTAGAAAGGTCGAGGAATAC
CTTCGGGATAATCCCGGGCAATTCACTATCAATTGGTACTCTTCATGGTCCCCGTGTGCAGATTGCGCTG
AAAAGATACTGGAGTGGTATAATCAAGAACTCAGAGGAAACGGTCACACCCTCAAGATTTGGGCTTGCAA
GCTTTACTACGAGAAAAATGCAAGGAACCAGATCGGCCTCTGGAACTTGCGCGACAACGGCGTGGGGTTG
AATGTGATGGTGTCGGAGCATTACCAGTGCTGCCGGAAGATATTCATTCAGTCGTCACATAATCAATTGA
ACGAGAATAGGTGGCTCGAAAAAACCCTGAAGCGGGCCGAGAAGTGGAGGAGTGAACTCTCGATAATGAT
CCAGGTTAAAATACTGCATACTACCAAATCTCCGGCGGTGGGACCGAAGAAGAAGCGCAAGGTGGGGACC
ATGACTAATCTCTCAGATATAATCGAGAAGGAAACAGGAAAGCAACTGGTCATCCAAGAATCGATTTTGA
TGCTTCCCGAAGAAGTCGAAGAAGTTATAGGAAATAAGCCCGAGTCTGACATACTGGTTCACACAGCGTA
CGATGAAAGTACGGACGAGAATGTCATGTTGCTGACATCGGACGCACCTGAATACAAGCCTTGGGCTCTG
GTCATACAAGATAGTAACGGAGAAAATAAGATTAAAATGCTTGAAGGAAGGGGCTCCCTGCTGACATGTG
GAGATGTGGAAGAGAATCCAGGACCATCCAGGATGATAGAGCAAGATGGTTGTACCCAAGTGCTGCGGCC
CCTCGGATGGCGGGGGTACAGCGCCATGACTGGCCATAATAGACAGTCCGCTGCTCTCATGCCTCCATGC
AGCGGATGTCAGAGGAGGGGAGCTAGGTTCTTCCTGTCTAGACCTACCTGCCCCGTGCCCGAGGGCAGAG
GAAGTCTTCTAACATGCGGTGACGTGGAGGAGAATCCCGGCCCTATGGCTCCTAAGAAGAAGCGGAAGGT
TGGTATTCACGGGGTGCCTGCGGCTATGGCGTCAAATTTCACGCAGTTTGTTTTGGTTGATAACGGCGGG
ACTGGCGACGTTACAGTAGCTCCATCAAATTTTGCGAACGGAGTCGCTGAGTGGATTAGCTCAAATTCAA
GGTCCCAGGCCTACAAGGTTACCTGTTCTGTTAGGCAGAGTTCTGCGCAAAAAAGAAAATATACCATCAA
GGTTGAAGTCCCTAAAGTTGCAACACAAACAGTCGGTGGTGTTGAGCTCCCTGTGGCAGCCTGGAGATCT
TACTTAAACATGGAGCTAACAATTCCAATATTCGCTACAAACTCTGATTGTGAACTGATTGTTAAGGCGA
TGCAAGGACTCTTGAAAGATGGAAACCCTATACCGTCCGCTATCGCAGCTAACAGCGGTATCTATGGCTC
TGGATCGGGGTCGGGTTCTGGCTCAACTAGTTCAGGCGGGTCAACAAACCTCAGTGACATCATAGAGAAG
GAAACTGGTAAGCAACTGGTTATTCAAGAGAGCATTCTGATGCTCCCTGAGGAAGTCGAGGAAGTTATAG
GAAACAAGCCTGAGAGCGATATACTCGTGCATACGGCGTATGACGAGAGCACGGATGAAAATGTGATGCT
CTTGACCAGCGATGCGCCAGAATATAAACCCTGGGCACTGGTTATTCAGGACTCTAACGGGGAAAATAAA
ATCAAGATGCTCTCAGGTGGCTCCCCAAAGAAGAAACGCAAGGTTGGTACCAAGCGTCCTGCTGCCACCA
AAAAGGCCGGACAGGCTAAGAAAAAGAAGTAGTGGCGGCCGCCGACGTCCGATCGTTCAAACATTTGGCA
ATAAAGTTTCTTAAGATTGAATCCTGTTGCCGGTCTTGCGATGATTATCATATAATTTCTGTTGAATTAC
GTTAAGCATGTAATAATTAACATGTAATGCATGACGTTATTTATGAGATGGGTTTTTATGATTAGAGTCC
CGCAATTATACATTTAATACGCGATAGAAAACAAAATATAGCGCGCAAACTAGGATAAATTATCGCGCGC
GGTGTCATCTATGTTACTAGATCGGGAATTGATCCCCCCTCGACAGCTTCCGGAAAGGGCGAATTCGCAA
CTTTGTATACAAAAGTTGCCCCATGGCGTTCCCTCTAGATAACGCAGGATCCTAAAGGGATCTTTAAACA
TACGAACAGATCACTTAAAGTTCTTCTGAAGCAACTTAAAGTTATCAGGCATGCATGGATCTTGGAGGAA
TCAGATGTGCAGTCAGGGACCATAGCACAGGACAGGCGTCTTCTACTGGTGCTACCAGCAAATGCTGGAA
GCCGGGAACACTGGGTACGTTGGAAACCACGTGATGTGGAGTAAGATAAACTGTAGGAGAAAAGCATTTC
GTAGTGGGCCATGAAGCCTTTCAGGACATGTATTGCAGTATGGGCCGGCCCATTACGCAATTGGACGACA
ACAAAGACTAGTATTAGTACCACCTCGGCTATCCACATAGATCAAAGCTGGTTTAAAAGAGTTGTGCAGA
TGATCCGTGGCAGAGACCGGCGCCGCTACAGGGCGCGTCCCATTCGCCATTCAGGCTGCGCAACTGTTGG
GAAGGGCGATCGGTGCGGGCCTCTTCGCTATTACGCCAGCTGGCGAAAGGGGGATGTGCTGCAAGGCGAT
TAAGTTGGGTAACGCCAGGGTTTTCCCAGTCACGACGTTGTAAAACGACGGCCAGTGAGCGCGCGTAATA
CGACTCACTATAGGGCGAATTGGGTACCGGGCCCCCCCTCGAGGTCCTCCAGCTTTTGTTCCCTTTAGTG
AGGGTTAATTGCGCGCTTGGCGTAATCATGGTCATAGCTGTTTCCTGTGTGAAATTGTTATCCGCTCACA
ATTCCACACAACATACGAGCCGGAAGCATAAAGTGTAAAGCCTGGGGTGCCTAATGAGTGAGCTAACTCA
CATTAATTGCGTTGCGCTCACTGCCCGCTTTCCACCGGTGGTCTCTGTTTTAGAGCTAGGCCAACATGAG
GATCACCCATGTCTGCAGGGCCTAGCAAGTTAAAATAAGGCTAGTCCGTTATCAACTTGGCCAACATGAG
GATCACCCATGTCTGCAGGGCCAAGTGGCACCGAGTCGGTGCTTTTTTTGTCCCTTCGAAGGGCAATTCT
GCAGATATCCATCACACTGGCGGCCGCTCGAGGTCGAGGGTATCGATAAGCTTGAATTCGACCCAGCTTT
CTTGTACAAAGTGGTTCGATAATTCTTAATTAACTAGTTCTAGAGCGGCCGCCACCGCGGTGGAGCTCGA
ATTTCCCCGATCGTTCAAACATTTGGCAATAAAGTTTCTTAAGATTGAATCCTGTTGCCGGTCTTGCGAT
GATTATCATATAATTTCTGTTGAATTACGTTAAGCATGTAATAATTAACATGTAATGCATGACGTTATTT
ATGAGATGGGTTTTTATGATTAGAGTCCCGCAATTATACATTTAATACGCGATAGAAAACAAAATATAGC
GCGCAAACTAGGATAAATTATCGCGCGCGGTGTCATCTATGTTACTAGATCGGGAATT
